Addgene plasmid #162654: pUE1-TSP-ORF68 K174A/R179A/K182A
Purpose: Expresses ORF68 K174A/R179A/K182A in mammalian cells with an N-terminal TwinStrep tag and HRV 3C protease cleavage site
Depositing lab: Britt Glaunsinger. Depositing organization: University of California, Berkeley. Publication: A pentameric protein ring with novel architecture is required for herpesviral packaging. Didychuk AL, Gates SN, Gardner MR, Strong LM, Martin A, Glaunsinger BA. Elife. 2021 Feb 8;10. pii: 62261. doi: 10.7554/eLife.62261. PubMed 33554858.
Backbone
  Vector backbone: pHEK293 Ultra Expression Vector I
  Backbone manufacturer: Takara
  Backbone size w/o insert (bp): 4632
  Total vector size (bp): 6033
  Vector type: Mammalian Expression
Growth in bacteria
  Bacterial resistance: Ampicillin, 100 μg/mL
  Growth temperature: 37°C
  Growth strain: DH5alpha
  Copy number: High Copy
Gene/Insert
  Gene/Insert name: ORF68
  Species: KSHV (HHV-8)
  Insert size (bp): 1401
  Mutation: Amino acids K174, R179, and K182 mutated to alanine
  Promoter: CMV
  Tag / fusion protein: N-terminal 2xStrep-Tag II and HRV 3C site (N terminal on backbone)
  Cloning method: Unknown
  Sequencing primers: 5′ CGCAAATGGGCGGTAGGCGTG; 3′ GTCAAGAAGACAGGGCCAGGTTTC
Terms and licenses: Academic/Nonprofit Terms; Industry Terms: Not Available to Industry
How to cite: pUE1-TSP-ORF68 K174A/R179A/K182A was a gift from Britt Glaunsinger (Addgene plasmid # 162654 ; http://n2t.net/addgene:162654 ; RRID:Addgene_162654)
