[The description below was written by a language model from this plasmid's Addgene catalogue record and pLannotate feature annotations shown in this document.]
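Description:
pUE1-TSP-ORF68 K174A/R179A/K182A is a 6,033 bp mammalian expression plasmid built on Takara's pHEK293 Ultra Expression Vector I. It is propagated in E. coli as a high-copy plasmid through a ColE1/pUC-type origin and selected with ampicillin via the β-lactamase gene. The table also annotates leftover cloning-vector fragments (lacZα, lacI, bom, rop and lac promoter/operator elements) that have no evident role in the mammalian cassette.

The payload is ORF68 of Kaposi's sarcoma-associated herpesvirus (HHV-8), a 1,401 bp coding sequence for a UL32-family protein implicated in cleavage and packaging of the viral genome. Lysine 174, arginine 179 and lysine 182 are each changed to alanine. The protein is fused at its N-terminus to a Twin-Strep tag followed by an HRV 3C protease site, which allows capture on Strep-Tactin resin and subsequent removal of the tag.

Transcription is driven by the CMV immediate early enhancer and promoter, followed by a truncated fragment of the HIV-1 5' LTR. Downstream of ORF68, an EMCV IRES directs translation of HIV-1 Tat from the same transcript, which ends at an HSV TK polyadenylation signal. This layout suggests a feed-forward design in which Tat acts on the LTR-derived leader, presumably through the TAR element, to boost expression, although the record does not describe the mechanism.

The stated purpose is expression of the tagged triple mutant in mammalian cells. The associated publication concerns a pentameric ring protein required for herpesviral packaging, so the plasmid probably serves to produce and purify the mutant for comparison with wild-type ORF68. The record does not state what property the three substitutions are meant to disrupt.
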