Features (pLannotate 1.2.2; 19 found; start..end, strand, type, name):
     60..363     +  enhancer       CMV enhancer: human cytomegalovirus immediate early enhancer
    364..567     +  promoter       CMV promoter: human cytomegalovirus (CMV) immediate early promoter
    650..799     +  LTR            5' LTR (truncated) (fragment): truncated 5' long terminal repeat (LTR) from HIV-1
    835..899     +  CDS            Twin-Strep-tag (fragment): two Strep-Tag®II moieties connected by a linker for enhanced binding to Strep-Tactin®, an engineered form of streptavidin (Schmidt et al., 2013)
    934..2334    +  CDS            ORF68: UL32_HHV8P - Protein inferred from homology: Swiss-Prot protein existence level 3. Plays a role in efficient localization of neo-synthesized capsids to nuclear replication compartments, thereby controlling cleavage and packaging of virus genomic DNA. From Human herpesvirus 8 type P (isolate GK18) (HHV-8) (Kaposi's sarcoma-associated herpesvirus).
   2338..2360    +  misc_feature   MCS (fragment): pUC18/19 multiple cloning site
   2362..2934    +  misc_feature   IRES: internal ribosome entry site (IRES) of the encephalomyocarditis virus (EMCV)
   2942..3199    +  CDS            tat: TAT_HV1H2 - Experimental evidence at protein level: Swiss-Prot protein existence level 1. Extracellular circulating Tat can be endocytosed by surrounding uninfected cells via the binding to several surface receptors such as CD26, CXCR4, heparan sulfate proteoglycans (HSPG) or LDLR. Neurons are rarely infected, but they internalize Tat via their LDLR. Through its interaction with nuclear HATs, Tat is potentially able to control the acetylation-dependent cellular gene expression. Modulates the expression of many cellular genes involved in cell survival, proliferation or in coding for cytokines o
   3260..3307    +  polyA_signal   HSV TK poly(A) signal: herpes simplex virus thymidine kinase polyadenylation signal (Cole and Stacy, 1985)
   3393..3547    +  CDS            lacZα (fragment): LacZα fragment of β-galactosidase; lacZ fragment
   3553..3652    -  misc_feature   bom (fragment): basis of mobility region from pBR322
   3754..3789    -  CDS            rop (fragment): Rop protein, which maintains plasmids at low copy number; rop
   3884..3988    +  promoter       AmpR promoter: bla
   3989..4849    +  CDS            AmpR: β-lactamase; bla; confers resistance to ampicillin, carbenicillin, and related antibiotics
   5020..5608    +  rep_origin     ori: high-copy-number ColE1/pMB1/pBR322/pUC origin of replication
   5791..5883    +  CDS            lacI (fragment): lac repressor; lacI; The lac repressor binds to the lac operator to inhibit transcription in E. coli. This inhibition can be relieved by adding lactose or isopropyl-β-D-thiogalactopyranoside (IPTG).
   5896..5917    +  protein_bind   CAP binding site: CAP binding activates transcription in the presence of cAMP. E. coli catabolite activator protein
   5932..5962    +  promoter       lac promoter: promoter for the E. coli lac operon
   5970..5986    +  protein_bind   lac operator: The lac repressor binds to the lac operator to inhibit transcription in E. coli. This inhibition can be relieved by adding lactose or isopropyl-β-D-thiogalactopyranoside (IPTG). lac repressor encoded by lacI
>Addgene plasmid #162654 | pUE1-TSP-ORF68 K174A/R179A/K182A | addgene full sequence | sequence record 320677 | Addgene NGS Result
GAATTCTAATAGTAATCAATTACGGGGTCATTAGTTCATAGCCCATATATGGAGTTCCGCGTTACATAAC
TTACGGTAAATGGCCCGCCTGGCTGACCGCCCAACGACCCCCGCCCATTGACGTCAATAATGACGTATGT
TCCCATAGTAACGCCAATAGGGACTTTCCATTGACGTCAATGGGTGGAGTATTTACGGTAAACTGCCCAC
TTGGCAGTACATCAAGTGTATCATATGCCAAGTACGCCCCCTATTGACGTCAATGACGGTAAATGGCCCG
CCTGGCATTATGCCCAGTACATGACCTTATGGGACTTTCCTACTTGGCAGTACATCTACGTATTAGTCAT
CGCTATTACCATGGTGATGCGGTTTTGGCAGTACATCAATGGGCGTGGATAGCGGTTTGACTCACGGGGA
TTTCCAAGTCTCCACCCCATTGACGTCAATGGGAGTTTGTTTTGGCACCAAAATCAACGGGACTTTCCAA
AATGTCGTAACAACTCCGCCCCATTGACGCAAATGGGCGGTAGGCGTGTACGGTGGGAGGTCTATATAAG
CAGAGCTGGTTTAGTGAACCGAATTCGTACTTCAAGAACTGCTGATATCGAGCTTGCTACAAGGGACTTT
CCGCTGGGGACTTTCCAGGGAGGCGTGGCCTGGGCGGGACTGGGGAGTGGCGAGCCCTCAGATCCTGCAT
ATAAGCAGCTGCTTTTTGCCTGTACTGGGTCTCTCTGGTTAGACCAGATCTGAGCCTGGGAGCTCTCTGG
CTAACTAGGGAACCCACTGCTTAAGCCTCCCCGGGCTCGAATGAGTGCGTGGAGTCATCCTCAATTCGAG
AAAGGTGGAGGTTCTGGCGGTGGATCGGGAGGTTCAGCGTGGAGCCACCCGCAGTTCGAAAAATCCGGAC
TGGAAGTTCTGTTCCAGGGGCCCATGTTTGTTCCCTGGCAACTCGGTACAATTACCCGTCACCGAGATGA
GCTCCAAAAACTACTGGCAGCCTCCCTGCTCCCGGAGCACCCGGAGGAGAGCCTCGGTAACCCCATAATG
ACACAGATTCACCAGTCGCTCCAACCATCTTCCCCCTGCAGGGTCTGTCAGCTCCTATTTTCTCTGGTCC
GCGATTCGTCCACCCCCATGGGTTTCTTCGAGGACTATGCCTGCCTCTGCTTCTTCTGTCTATACGCCCC
ACACTGCTGGACCTCGACCATGGCGGCAGCGGCAGACCTGTGCGAGATCATGCATCTGCACTTTCCAGAA
GAGGAGGCGACATACGGGCTATTCGGACCGGGTCGCCTTATGGGTATCGACTTGCAGCTGCACTTCTTTG
TTCAAAAGTGCTTTAAGACCACCGCCGCCGAAAAAATACTGGGAATATCCAACCTGCAATTTTTAAAATC
AGAATTCATCCGGGGCATGCTCACAGGCACCATCACCTGCAACTTCTGCTTCGCCACGTCCTGGCCCGCC
ACAGACGCCGAGGAGGCCACCGGCCCCACCCCATGCTGCCAGATTACAGACACCACCACCGCACCCGCGA
GCGGCATACCGGAACTAGCCCGGGCCACATTCTGCGGCGCAAGTCGCCCCACAAAGCCCAGCCTACTTCC
CGCGCTAATAGATATCTGGTCCACGAGCTCAGAGCTCCTTGACGAGCCGCGCCCTCGACTGATCGCAAGC
GACATGAGTGAACTCAAATCCGTGGTCGCATCCCACGATCCGTTCTTCTCTCCCCCGCTTCAGGCAGACA
CCTCCCAGGGTCCATGTCTAATGCACCCAACCCTGGGGCTACGATACAAAAACGGGACTGCATCCGTCTG
CCTCCTCTGCGAGTGCCTTGCGGCACACCCAGAGGCACCCAAGGCGCTGCAGACCCTTCAGTGCGAGGTA
ATGGGCCATATAGAAAACAACGTAAAGCTGGTAGACAGAATTGCCTTTGTGTTGGACAACCCATTCGCCA
TGCCATATGTCTCAGATCCGCTACTTAGAGAGCTGATCCGGGGCTGTACCCCACAGGAAATTCACAAGCA
CCTGTTCTGCGACCCGCTGTGCGCCCTCAATGCTAAGGTGGTGTCAGAGGACGTACTATTCCGCCTGCCC
AGGGAGCAGGAGTATAAAAAGCTCAGGGCATCCGCGGCCGCCGGACAGCTCCTCGATGCCAACACCCTGT
TCGACTGCGAGGTCGTGCAGACTTTGGTCTTTCTCTTTAAGGGTCTCCAAAACGCCAGGGTGGGGAAAAC
CACCTCACTAGACATTATTCGGGAGCTAACCGCACAACTAAAAAGACACCGCCTAGACCTGGCCCACCCC
TCACAGACGTCACACTTGTACGCTTGATCGACCTGCAGGCATGCAAGCTTGCCCCTCTCCCTCCCCCCCC
CCTAACGTTACTGGCCGAAGCCGCTTGGAATAAGGCCGGTGTGCGTTTGTCTATATGTTATTTTCCACCA
TATTGCCGTCTTTTGGCAATGTGAGGGCCCGGAAACCTGGCCCTGTCTTCTTGACGAGCATTCCTAGGGG
TCTTTCCCCTCTCGCCAAAGGAATGCAAGGTCTGTTGAATGTCGTGAAGGAAGCAGTTCCTCTGGAAGCT
TCTTGAAGACAAACAACGTCTGTAGCGACCCTTTGCAGGCAGCGGAACCCCCCACCTGGCGACAGGTGCC
TCTGCGGCCAAAAGCCACGTGTATAAGATACACCTGCAAAGGCGGCACAACCCCAGTGCCACGTTGTGAG
TTGGATAGTTGTGGAAAGAGTCAAATGGCTCACCTCAAGCGTATTCAACAAGGGGCTGAAGGATGCCCAG
AAGGTACCCCATTGTATGGGATCTGATCTGGGGCCTCGGTGCACATGCTTTACATGTGTTTAGTCGAGGT
TAAAAAACGTCTAGGCCCCCCGAACCACGGGGACGTGGTTTTCCTTTGAAAAACACGATGATAATGCCAC
CATGGAGCCAGTAGATCCTAGACTAGAGCCCTGGAAGCATCCAGGAAGTCAGCCTAAAACTGCTTGTACC
AATTGCTATTGTAAAAAGTGTTGCTTTCATTGCCAAGTTTGTTTCATAACAAAAGCCTTAGGCATCTCCT
ATGGCAGGAAGAAGCGGAGACAGCGACGAAGAGCTCATCAGAACAGTCAGACTCATCAAGCTTCTCTATC
AAAGCAACCCACCTCCCAACCCCGAGGGGACCCGACAGGCCCGAAGGAATAGGGGGGAGGCTAACTGAAA
CACGGAAGGAGACAATACCGGAAGGAACCCGCGCTATGACGGCAATAAAAAGACAGAATAAAACGCACGG
TGTTGGGTCGTTTGTTCATAAACGCGGGGTTCGGTCCCAGGGCTGGCACTCTGTCGATACCCCACCGAGA
CCCCATTGGGGAGCTTGATATCGATAGCTTGGCACTGGCCGTCGTTTTACAACGTCGTGACTGGGAAAAC
CCTGGCGTTACCCAACTTAATCGCCTTGCAGCACATCCCCCTTTCGCCAGCTGGCGTAATAGCGAAGAGG
CCCGCACCGATCGCCCTTCCCAACAGTTGCGCAGCCTGAATGGCGAATGGCGCCTGATGCGGTATTTTCT
CCTTACGCATCTGTGCGGTATTTCACACCGCATATGGTGCACTCTCAGTACAATCTGCTCTGATGCCGCA
TAGTTAAGCCAGCCCCGACACCCGCCAACACCCGCTGACGCGCCCTGACGGGCTTGTCTGCTCCCGGCAT
CCGCTTACAGACAAGCTGTGACCGTCTCCGGGAGCTGCATGTGTCAGAGGTTTTCACCGTCATCACCGAA
ACGCGCGAGACGAAAGGGCCTCGTGATACGCCTATTTTTATAGGTTAATGTCATGATAATAATGGTTTCT
TAGACGTCAGGTGGCACTTTTCGGGGAAATGTGCGCGGAACCCCTATTTGTTTATTTTTCTAAATACATT
CAAATATGTATCCGCTCATGAGACAATAACCCTGATAAATGCTTCAATAATATTGAAAAAGGAAGAGTAT
GAGTATTCAACATTTCCGTGTCGCCCTTATTCCCTTTTTTGCGGCATTTTGCCTTCCTGTTTTTGCTCAC
CCAGAAACGCTGGTGAAAGTAAAAGATGCTGAAGATCAGTTGGGTGCACGAGTGGGTTACATCGAACTGG
ATCTCAACAGCGGTAAGATCCTTGAGAGTTTTCGCCCCGAAGAACGTTTTCCAATGATGAGCACTTTTAA
AGTTCTGCTATGTGGCGCGGTATTATCCCGTATTGACGCCGGGCAAGAGCAACTCGGTCGCCGCATACAC
TATTCTCAGAATGACTTGGTTGAGTACTCACCAGTCACAGAAAAGCATCTTACGGATGGCATGACAGTAA
GAGAATTATGCAGTGCTGCCATAACCATGAGTGATAACACTGCGGCCAACTTACTTCTGACAACGATCGG
AGGACCGAAGGAGCTAACCGCTTTTTTGCACAACATGGGGGATCATGTAACTCGCCTTGATCGTTGGGAA
CCGGAGCTGAATGAAGCCATACCAAACGACGAGCGTGACACCACGATGCCTGTAGCAATGGCAACAACGT
TGCGCAAACTATTAACTGGCGAACTACTTACTCTAGCTTCCCGGCAACAATTAATAGACTGGATGGAGGC
GGATAAAGTTGCAGGACCACTTCTGCGCTCGGCCCTTCCGGCTGGCTGGTTTATTGCTGATAAATCTGGA
GCCGGTGAGCGTGGGTCTCGCGGTATCATTGCAGCACTGGGGCCAGATGGTAAGCCCTCCCGTATCGTAG
TTATCTACACGACGGGGAGTCAGGCAACTATGGATGAACGAAATAGACAGATCGCTGAGATAGGTGCCTC
ACTGATTAAGCATTGGTAACTGTCAGACCAAGTTTACTCATATATACTTTAGATTGATTTAAAACTTCAT
TTTTAATTTAAAAGGATCTAGGTGAAGATCCTTTTTGATAATCTCATGACCAAAATCCCTTAACGTGAGT
TTTCGTTCCACTGAGCGTCAGACCCCGTAGAAAAGATCAAAGGATCTTCTTGAGATCCTTTTTTTCTGCG
CGTAATCTGCTGCTTGCAAACAAAAAAACCACCGCTACCAGCGGTGGTTTGTTTGCCGGATCAAGAGCTA
CCAACTCTTTTTCCGAAGGTAACTGGCTTCAGCAGAGCGCAGATACCAAATACTGTTCTTCTAGTGTAGC
CGTAGTTAGGCCACCACTTCAAGAACTCTGTAGCACCGCCTACATACCTCGCTCTGCTAATCCTGTTACC
AGTGGCTGCTGCCAGTGGCGATAAGTCGTGTCTTACCGGGTTGGACTCAAGACGATAGTTACCGGATAAG
GCGCAGCGGTCGGGCTGAACGGGGGGTTCGTGCACACAGCCCAGCTTGGAGCGAACGACCTACACCGAAC
TGAGATACCTACAGCGTGAGCTATGAGAAAGCGCCACGCTTCCCGAAGGGAGAAAGGCGGACAGGTATCC
GGTAAGCGGCAGGGTCGGAACAGGAGAGCGCACGAGGGAGCTTCCAGGGGGAAACGCCTGGTATCTTTAT
AGTCCTGTCGGGTTTCGCCACCTCTGACTTGAGCGTCGATTTTTGTGATGCTCGTCAGGGGGGCGGAGCC
TATGGAAAAACGCCAGCAACGCGGCCTTTTTACGGTTCCTGGCCTTTTGCTGGCCTTTTGCTCACATGTT
CTTTCCTGCGTTATCCCCTGATTCTGTGGATAACCGTATTACCGCCTTTGAGTGAGCTGATACCGCTCGC
CGCAGCCGAACGACCGAGCGCAGCGAGTCAGTGAGCGAGGAAGCGGAAGAGCGCCCAATACGCAAACCGC
CTCTCCCCGCGCGTTGGCCGATTCATTAATGCAGCTGGCACGACAGGTTTCCCGACTGGAAAGCGGGCAG
TGAGCGCAACGCAATTAATGTGAGTTAGCTCACTCATTAGGCACCCCAGGCTTTACACTTTATGCTTCCG
GCTCGTATGTTGTGTGGAATTGTGAGCGGATAACAATTTCACACAGGAAACAGCTATGACCATGATTACG
AATTATCGATATC
